Addgene plasmid #73794: pME pHluorin2
Purpose: ratiometric pHluorin2 sequence in a middle entry clone
Depositing lab: David Raible. Depositing organization: University of Washington. Publication: The zebrafish merovingian mutant reveals a role for pH regulation in hair cell toxicity and function. Stawicki TM, Owens KN, Linbo T, Reinhart KE, Rubel EW, Raible DW. Dis Model Mech. 2014 Jul;7(7):847-56. doi: 10.1242/dmm.016576. PubMed 24973752.
Backbone
  Vector backbone: PCR8
  Total vector size (bp): 3537
  Vector type: middle entry clone
Growth in bacteria
  Bacterial resistance: Spectinomycin, 50 μg/mL
  Growth temperature: 37°C
  Growth strain: DH5alpha
  Copy number: High Copy
Gene/Insert
  Gene/Insert name: ratiometric pHluorin2
  Species: Synthetic
  Cloning method: TOPO Cloning
  Sequencing primers: 5′ M13F; 3′ M13R
Resource information
  A portion of this plasmid was derived from a plasmid made by: Matthew Mahon
Terms and licenses: Academic/Nonprofit Terms; Industry Terms: Not Available to Industry
Depositor comments: Ratiometric pHluorin2 was originally published in the following paper: Mahon, M. (2011) pHluorin2: an enhanced, ratiometric, pH-sensitive green florescent protein. Advances in Bioscience and Biotechnology, 2, 132-137. doi: 10.4236/abb.2011.23021.
How to cite: pME pHluorin2 was a gift from David Raible (Addgene plasmid # 73794 ; http://n2t.net/addgene:73794 ; RRID:Addgene_73794)
