[The description below was written by a language model from this plasmid's Addgene catalogue record and pLannotate feature annotations shown in this document.]
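Description:
pME pHluorin2 is a 3,537 bp Gateway middle entry clone built in the PCR8 TOPO-cloning backbone, carrying the coding sequence for ratiometric pHluorin2, a synthetic, enhanced pH-sensitive GFP variant. It is propagated in E. coli from a high-copy ColE1/pUC-type origin and selected with spectinomycin through the aadA (SmR) aminoglycoside adenylyltransferase gene. The annotation also picks up short fragments of a class 1 integron Pc promoter and a gentamicin resistance gene just upstream of SmR, which appear to be remnants of the resistance cassette's origin rather than functional markers. Small lacI and lacZα fragments are likewise backbone leftovers.

The roughly 720 bp open reading frame lies in the forward orientation between attL1 and attL2. The automated annotation labels it EBFP, most likely because pHluorin2 is a GFP-family derivative that closely resembles other variants; the catalogue entry identifies it as pHluorin2. The rrnB T1 and T2 terminators sit upstream of attL1, where they shield the insert from read-through transcription in bacteria, and a T7 promoter lies beyond attL2 on the reverse strand. No eukaryotic promoter or polyadenylation signal is annotated, as expected for an entry clone that does not itself express the insert. Instead, LR Clonase recombination at the attL sites moves the pHluorin2 sequence into a destination vector, typically alongside separate 5′ and 3′ entry clones that supply a promoter and a 3′ element in multisite assemblies. The associated work concerns pH regulation in zebrafish hair cells, consistent with building transgenes for ratiometric imaging of intracellular pH in vivo.
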