Features (pLannotate 1.2.2; 12 found; start..end, strand, type, name):
    121..213     +  CDS            lacI (fragment): lac repressor; lacI; The lac repressor binds to the lac operator to inhibit transcription in E. coli. This inhibition can be relieved by adding lactose or isopropyl-β-D-thiogalactopyranoside (IPTG).
    268..295     -  terminator     rrnB T2 terminator: transcription terminator T2 from the E. coli rrnB gene
    427..470     +  terminator     rrnB T1 terminator: Escherichia coli rrnB; transcription terminator T1 from the E. coli rrnB gene
    517..553     -  CDS            lacZα (fragment): LacZα fragment of β-galactosidase; lacZ fragment
    569..668     +  protein_bind   attL1: mutant version of attL; recombination site for the Gateway® LR reaction LR Clonase™
    683..1402    +  CDS            EBFP: enhanced blue variant of GFP mammalian codon-optimized
   1416..1515    -  protein_bind   attL2: mutant version of attL; recombination site for the Gateway® LR reaction LR Clonase™
   1533..1551    -  promoter       T7 promoter: promoter for bacteriophage T7 RNA polymerase
   1741..1764    +  promoter       Pc promoter (fragment): intI1 (promoter lies within the coding sequence); class 1 integron promoter
   1940..1996    +  CDS            GmR (fragment): gentamycin acetyltransferase; aacC1; confers resistance to gentamycin
   2003..2794    +  CDS            SmR: aminoglycoside adenylyltransferase (Murphy, 1985); aadA; confers resistance to spectinomycin and streptomycin
   2887..3475    +  rep_origin     ori: high-copy-number ColE1/pMB1/pBR322/pUC origin of replication
>Addgene plasmid #73794 | pME pHluorin2 | addgene full sequence | sequence record 322490 | Addgene NGS Result
CTTTCCTGCGTTATCCCCTGATTCTGTGGATAACCGTATTACCGCCTTTGAGTGAGCTGATACCGCTCGC
CGCAGCCGAACGACCGAGCGCAGCGAGTCAGTGAGCGAGGAAGCGGAAGAGCGCCCAATACGCAAACCGC
CTCTCCCCGCGCGTTGGCCGATTCATTAATGCAGCTGGCACGACAGGTTTCCCGACTGGAAAGCGGGCAG
TGAGCGCAACGCAATTAATACGCGTACCGCTAGCCAGGAAGAGTTTGTAGAAACGCAAAAAGGCCATCCG
TCAGGATGGCCTTCTGCTTAGTTTGATGCCTGGCAGTTTATGGCGGGCGTCCTGCCCGCCACCCTCCGGG
CCGTTGCTTCACAACGTTCAAATCCGCTCCCGGCGGATTTGTCCTACTCAGGAGAGCGTTCACCGACAAA
CAACAGATAAAACGAAAGGCCCAGTCTTCCGACTGAGCCTTTCGTTTTATTTGATGCCTGGCAGTTCCCT
ACTCTCGCGTTAACGCTAGCATGGATGTTTTCCCAGTCACGACGTTGTAAAACGACGGCCAGTCTTAAGC
TCGGGCCCCAAATAATGATTTTATTTTGACTGATAGTGACCTGTTCGTTGCAACAAATTGATGAGCAATG
CTTTTTTATAATGCCAACTTTGTACAAAAAAGCAGGCTCCGAATTCGCCCTTATGGTGAGCAAGGGCGAG
GAGCTGTTCACCGGGGTGGTGCCCATCCTGGTCGAGCTGGACGGCGACGTAAACGGCCACAAGTTCAGCG
TGTCCGGCGAGGGCGAGGGCGATGCCACCTACGGCAAGCTGACCCTGAAGTTCATCTGCACCACCGGCAA
GCTGCCCGTGCCCTGGCCCACCCTCGTGACCACCCTGAGCTACGGCGTGCAGTGCTTCAGCCGCTACCCC
GACCACATGAAGCAGCACGACTTCTTCAAGTCCGCCATGCCCGAAGGCTACGTCCAGGAGCGCACCATCT
TCTTCAAGGACGACGGCAACTACAAGACCCGCGCCGAGGTGAAGTTCGAGGGCGACACCCTGGTGAACCG
CATCGAGCTGAAGGGCATCGACTTCAAGGAGGACGGCAACATCCTGGGGCACAAGCTGGAGTACAACTAC
AACGAGCACCTGGTGTACATCATGGCCGACAAGCAGAAGAACGGCACCAAGGCCATCTTCCAGGTGCACC
ACAACATCGAGGACGGCAGCGTGCAGCTCGCCGACCACTACCAGCAGAACACCCCCATCGGCGACGGCCC
CGTGCTGCTGCCCGACAACCACTACCTGCACACCCAGTCCGCCCTGAGCAAAGACCCCAACGAGAAGCGC
GATCACATGGTCCTGCTGGAGTTCGTGACCGCCGCCGGGATCACTCACGGCATGGACGAGCTGTACAAGT
GAAAGGGCGAATTCGACCCAGCTTTCTTGTACAAAGTTGGCATTATAAAAAATAATTGCTCATCAATTTG
TTGCAACGAACAGGTCACTATCAGTCAAAATAAAATCATTATTTGCCATCCAGCTGATATCCCCTATAGT
GAGTCGTATTACATGGTCATAGCTGTTTCCTGGCAGCTCTGGCCCGTGTCTCAAAATCTCTGATGTTACA
TTGCACAAGATAAAAATATATCATCATGCCTCCTCTAGACCAGCCAGGACAGAAATGCCTCGACTTCGCT
GCTACCCAAGGTTGCCGGGTGACGCACACCGTGGAAACGGATGAAGGCACGAACCCAGTGGACATAAGCC
TGTTCGGTTCGTAAGCTGTAATGCAAGTAGCGTATGCGCTCACGCAACTGGTCCAGAACCTTGACCGAAC
GCAGCGGTGGTAACGGCGCAGTGGCGGTTTTCATGGCTTGTTATGACTGTTTTTTTGGGGTACAGTCTAT
GCCTCGGGCATCCAAGCAGCAAGCGCGTTACGCCGTGGGTCGATGTTTGATGTTATGGAGCAGCAACGAT
GTTACGCAGCAGGGCAGTCGCCCTAAAACAAAGTTAAACATTATGAGGGAAGCGGTGATCGCCGAAGTAT
CGACTCAACTATCAGAGGTAGTTGGCGTCATCGAGCGCCATCTCGAACCGACGTTGCTGGCCGTACATTT
GTACGGCTCCGCAGTGGATGGCGGCCTGAAGCCACACAGTGATATTGATTTGCTGGTTACGGTGACCGTA
AGGCTTGATGAAACAACGCGGCGAGCTTTGATCAACGACCTTTTGGAAACTTCGGCTTCCCCTGGAGAGA
GCGAGATTCTCCGCGCTGTAGAAGTCACCATTGTTGTGCACGACGACATCATTCCGTGGCGTTATCCAGC
TAAGCGCGAACTGCAATTTGGAGAATGGCAGCGCAATGACATTCTTGCAGGTATCTTCGAGCCAGCCACG
ATCGACATTGATCTGGCTATCTTGCTGACAAAAGCAAGAGAACATAGCGTTGCCTTGGTAGGTCCAGCGG
CGGAGGAACTCTTTGATCCGGTTCCTGAACAGGATCTATTTGAGGCGCTAAATGAAACCTTAACGCTATG
GAACTCGCCGCCCGACTGGGCTGGCGATGAGCGAAATGTAGTGCTTACGTTGTCCCGCATTTGGTACAGC
GCAGTAACCGGCAAAATCGCGCCGAAGGATGTCGCTGCCGACTGGGCAATGGAGCGCCTGCCGGCCCAGT
ATCAGCCCGTCATACTTGAAGCTAGACAGGCTTATCTTGGACAAGAAGAAGATCGCTTGGCCTCGCGCGC
AGATCAGTTGGAAGAATTTGTCCACTACGTGAAAGGCGAGATCACCAAGGTAGTCGGCAAATAACCCTCG
AGCCACCCATGACCAAAATCCCTTAACGTGAGTTACGCGTCGTTCCACTGAGCGTCAGACCCCGTAGAAA
AGATCAAAGGATCTTCTTGAGATCCTTTTTTTCTGCGCGTAATCTGCTGCTTGCAAACAAAAAAACCACC
GCTACCAGCGGTGGTTTGTTTGCCGGATCAAGAGCTACCAACTCTTTTTCCGAAGGTAACTGGCTTCAGC
AGAGCGCAGATACCAAATACTGTTCTTCTAGTGTAGCCGTAGTTAGGCCACCACTTCAAGAACTCTGTAG
CACCGCCTACATACCTCGCTCTGCTAATCCTGTTACCAGTGGCTGCTGCCAGTGGCGATAAGTCGTGTCT
TACCGGGTTGGACTCAAGACGATAGTTACCGGATAAGGCGCAGCGGTCGGGCTGAACGGGGGGTTCGTGC
ACACAGCCCAGCTTGGAGCGAACGACCTACACCGAACTGAGATACCTACAGCGTGAGCTATGAGAAAGCG
CCACGCTTCCCGAAGGGAGAAAGGCGGACAGGTATCCGGTAAGCGGCAGGGTCGGAACAGGAGAGCGCAC
GAGGGAGCTTCCAGGGGGAAACGCCTGGTATCTTTATAGTCCTGTCGGGTTTCGCCACCTCTGACTTGAG
CGTCGATTTTTGTGATGCTCGTCAGGGGGGCGGAGCCTATGGAAAAACGCCAGCAACGCGGCCTTTTTAC
GGTTCCTGGCCTTTTGCTGGCCTTTTGCTCACATGTT
