>Addgene plasmid #73794 | pME pHluorin2 | depositor partial sequence | sequence record 136783 | pHluorin2
ATGGTGAGCAAGGGCGAGGAGCTGTTCACCGGGGTGGTGCCCATCCTGGTCGAGCTGGACGGCGACGTAA
ACGGCCACAAGTTCAGCGTGTCCGGCGAGGGCGAGGGCGATGCCACCTACGGCAAGCTGACCCTGAAGTT
CATCTGCACCACCGGCAAGCTGCCCGTGCCCTGGCCCACCCTCGTGACCACCCTGAGCTACGGCGTGCAG
TGCTTCAGCCGCTACCCCGACCACATGAAGCAGCACGACTTCTTCAAGTCCGCCATGCCCGAAGGCTACG
TCCAGGAGCGCACCATCTTCTTCAAGGACGACGGCAACTACAAGACCCGCGCCGAGGTGAAGTTCGAGGG
CGACACCCTGGTGAACCGCATCGAGCTGAAGGGCATCGACTTCAAGGAGGACGGCAACATCCTGGGGCAC
AAGCTGGAGTACAACTACAACGAGCACCTGGTGTACATCATGGCCGACAAGCAGAAGAACGGCACCAAGG
CCATCTTCCAGGTGCACCACAACATCGAGGACGGCAGCGTGCAGCTCGCCGACCACTACCAGCAGAACAC
CCCCATCGGCGACGGCCCCGTGCTGCTGCCCGACAACCACTACCTGCACACCCAGTCCGCCCTGAGCAAA
GACCCCAACGAGAAGCGCGATCACATGGTCCTGCTGGAGTTCGTGACCGCCGCCGGGATCACTCACGGCA
TGGACGAGCTGTACAAGTGA
