>Addgene plasmid #73794 | pME pHluorin2 | addgene partial sequence | sequence record 138785 | pCR8_R1 5'-cgaaccgaacaggcttatgt-3'
CTTCATCCGTTTCCACGGTGTGCGTCACCCGGCAACCTTGGGTAGCAGCGAAGTCGAGGCATTTCTGTCC
TGGCTGGTCTAGAGGAGGCATGATGATATATTTTTATCTTGTGCAATGTAACATCAGAGATTTTGAGACA
CGGGCCAGAGCTGCCAGGAAACAGCTATGACCATGTAATACGACTCACTATAGGGGATATCAGCTGGATG
GCAAATAATGATTTTATTTTGACTGATAGTGACCTGTTCGTTGCAACAAATTGATGAGCAATTATTTTTT
ATAATGCCAACTTTGTACAAGAAAGCTGGGTCGAATTCGCCCTTTCACTTGTACAGCTCGTCCATGCCGT
GAGTGATCCCGGCGGCGGTCACGAACTCCAGCAGGACCATGTGATCGCGCTTCTCGTTGGGGTCTTTGCT
CAGGGCGGACTGGGTGTGCAGGTAGTGGTTGTCGGGCAGCAGCACGGGGCCGTCGCCGATGGGGGTGTTC
TGCTGGTAGTGGTCGGCGAGCTGCACGCTGCCGTCCTCGATGTTGTGGTGCACCTGGAAGATGGCCTTGG
TGCCGTTCTTCTGCTTGTCGGCCATGATGTACACCAGGTGCTCGTTGTAGTTGTACTCCAGCTTGTGCCC
CAGGATGTTGCCGTCCTCCTTGAAGTCGATGCCCTTCAGCTCGATGCGGTTCACCAGGGTGTCGCCCTCG
AACTTCACCTCGGCGCGGGTCTTGTAGTTGCCGTCGTCCTTGAAGAAGATGGTGCGCTCCTGGACGTAGC
CTTCGGGCATGGCGGACTTGAAGAAGTCGTGCTGCTTCATGTGGTCGGGGTAGCGGCTGAAGCACTGCAC
GCCGTAGCTCAGGGTGGTCACGAGGGTGGGCCAGGGCACGGGCAGCTTGCCGGTGGTGCAGATGAACTTC
AGGGTCAGCTTGC
