>Addgene plasmid #73794 | pME pHluorin2 | addgene partial sequence | sequence record 138789 | pBR322ori-F 5'-GGGAAACGCCTGGTATCTTT-3'
GCCACCTCTGACTTGAGCGTCGATTTTTGTGATGCTCGTCAGGGGGGCGGAGCCTATGGAAAAACGCCAG
CAACGCGGCCTTTTTACGGTTCCTGGCCTTTTGCTGGCCTTTTGCTCACATGTTCTTTCCTGCGTTATCC
CCTGATTCTGTGGATAACCGTATTACCGCCTTTGAGTGAGCTGATACCGCTCGCCGCAGCCGAACGACCG
AGCGCAGCGAGTCAGTGAGCGAGGAAGCGGAAGAGCGCCCAATACGCAAACCGCCTCTCCCCGCGCGTTG
GCCGATTCATTAATGCAGCTGGCACGACAGGTTTCCCGACTGGAAAGCGGGCAGTGAGCGCAACGCAATT
AATACGCGTACCGCTAGCCAGGAAGAGTTTGTAGAAACGCAAAAAGGCCATCCGTCAGGATGGCCTTCTG
CTTAGTTTGATGCCTGGCAGTTTATGGCGGGCGTCCTGCCCGCCACCCTCCGGGCCGTTGCTTCACAACG
TTCAAATCCGCTCCCGGCGGATTTGTCCTACTCAGGAGAGCGTTCACCGACAAACAACAGATAAAACGAA
AGGCCCAGTCTTCCGACTGAGCCTTTCGTTTTATTTGATGCCTGGCAGTTCCCTACTCTCGCGTTAACGC
TAGCATGGATGTTTTCCCAGTCACGACGTTGTAAAACGACGGCCAGTCTTAAGCTCGGGCCCCAAATAAT
GATTTTATTTTGACTGATAGTGACCTGTTCGTTGCAACAAATTGATGAGCAATGCTTTTTTATAATGCCA
ACTTTGTACAAAAAAGCAGGCTCCGAATTCGCCCTTATGGTGAGCAAGGGCGAGGAGCTGTTCACCGGGG
TGGTGCCCATCCTGGTCGAGCTGGACGGCGACGTAA
